Addgene plasmid #170102: Hsp68-LacZ-Gibson
Purpose: (Empty Backbone) Transgenic LacZ reporter construct for validation of enhancer sequences (inserted via Gibson-cloning). Can be introduced into the mouse genome via random integration following pro-nuclear injection.
Depositing lab: Len Pennacchio. Depositing organization: Lawrence Berkeley National Laboratory.
Backbone
  Vector backbone: NA
  Backbone size (bp): 7100
  Vector type: Mouse Targeting
  Promoter: Mouse Hsp68 minimal promoter
Growth in bacteria
  Bacterial resistance: Ampicillin, 100 μg/mL
  Growth temperature: 37°C
  Growth strain: DH5alpha
  Copy number: High Copy
Gene/Insert
  Cloning method: Gibson Cloning
  Sequencing primers: 5′ TGTGAGCGGATAACAATTTCAC; 3′ CTCAGTTTGGATGTTCCTGGAG
Resource information
  A portion of this plasmid was derived from a plasmid made by: A portion of this plasmid was derived from a plasmid developed in the lab of Janet Rossant (Kothary et al., 1989 (PMID: 2557196)).
Terms and licenses: Academic/Nonprofit Terms; Industry Terms: Not Available to Industry
Depositor comments: This plasmid is a modified version of the Hsp68-LacZ-Gateway vector (Addgene Plasmid #37843).
How to cite: Hsp68-LacZ-Gibson was a gift from Len Pennacchio (Addgene plasmid # 170102 ; http://n2t.net/addgene:170102 ; RRID:Addgene_170102)
