[The description below was written by a language model from this plasmid's Addgene catalogue record and pLannotate feature annotations shown in this document.]
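Description:
Hsp68-LacZ-Gibson is an empty-backbone transgenic reporter vector of about 7.1 kb, designed for testing candidate enhancer sequences in mouse embryos. It is catalogued as a mouse targeting vector, although the stated delivery route is pronuclear injection followed by random integration into the genome rather than homologous targeting. The record gives no named backbone, but the annotated features (T3 and T7 promoters flanking the cassette, a pBluescript multiple cloning site remnant, a lacZα fragment, lac promoter/operator and an f1 ori) point to a pBluescript-type phagemid framework. In E. coli it is maintained at high copy from a ColE1/pUC-type origin and selected with ampicillin through the bla gene (AmpR) and its own promoter.

The payload is a full-length E. coli lacZ coding sequence encoding β-galactosidase, followed by a short SV40 large T antigen fragment and the SV40 polyadenylation signal for transcript processing in mammalian cells. According to the catalogue entry, lacZ is driven by the mouse Hsp68 minimal promoter. The automated feature table does not annotate this element, but an unannotated stretch lies between the T3 promoter and lacZ where it would be expected. A minimal promoter of this kind has little activity by itself, so β-galactosidase staining in transgenic embryos reports the spatial and temporal activity of whatever enhancer is placed next to it. Candidate enhancers are inserted by Gibson assembly. The plasmid is described as a modified version of an earlier Gateway-compatible Hsp68-LacZ vector, with part of the construct deriving from a previously published Hsp68-lacZ plasmid.
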