Features (pLannotate 1.2.2; 15 found; start..end, strand, type, name):
      1..31      +  promoter       lac promoter: promoter for the E. coli lac operon
     39..55      +  protein_bind   lac operator: The lac repressor binds to the lac operator to inhibit transcription in E. coli. This inhibition can be relieved by adding lactose or isopropyl-β-D-thiogalactopyranoside (IPTG). lac repressor encoded by lacI
    100..118     +  promoter       T3 promoter: promoter for bacteriophage T3 RNA polymerase
   1027..4074    +  CDS            lacZ: β-galactosidase; lacZ
   4114..4199    +  CDS            large T antigen (fragment): large T antigen from SV40 (simian virus 40)
   4222..4356    +  polyA_signal   SV40 poly(A) signal: SV40 polyadenylation signal
   4352..4387    -  misc_feature   MCS (fragment): pBluescript multiple cloning site
   4405..4423    -  promoter       T7 promoter: promoter for bacteriophage T7 RNA polymerase
   4426..4583    +  CDS            lacZα (fragment): LacZα fragment of β-galactosidase; lacZ fragment
   4614..5042    -  rep_origin     f1 ori (sequence partly withheld): f1 bacteriophage origin of replication; arrow indicates direction of (+) strand synthesis
   5069..5173    +  promoter       AmpR promoter: bla
   5174..6034    +  CDS            AmpR: β-lactamase; bla; confers resistance to ampicillin, carbenicillin, and related antibiotics
   6205..6793    +  rep_origin     ori: high-copy-number ColE1/pMB1/pBR322/pUC origin of replication
   6976..7068    +  CDS            lacI (fragment): lac repressor; lacI; The lac repressor binds to the lac operator to inhibit transcription in E. coli. This inhibition can be relieved by adding lactose or isopropyl-β-D-thiogalactopyranoside (IPTG).
   7081..7102    +  protein_bind   CAP binding site: CAP binding activates transcription in the presence of cAMP. E. coli catabolite activator protein
>Addgene plasmid #170102 | Hsp68-LacZ-Gibson | addgene full sequence | sequence record 346308 | Addgene NGS Result
TTTACACTTTATGCTTCCGGCTCGTATGTTGTGTGGAATTGTGAGCGGATAACAATTTCACACAGGAAAC
AGCTATGACCATGATTACGCCAAGCTCGAAATTAACCCTCACTAAAGGGAACAAAAGCTGGTACCGAGCT
CCAGGAACATCCAAACTGAGCAGCCGGGGTCCCCCCCACCCCCCACCCCGCCCCTCCCGGCAACTTTGAG
CCTGTGCTGGGACAGAGCCTCTAGTTCCTAAATTAGTCCATGAGGTCAGAGGCAGCACTGCCATTGTAAC
GCGATTGGAGAGGATCACGTCACCGGACACGCCCCCAGGCATCTCCCTGGGTCTCCTAAACTTGGCGGGG
AGAAGTTTTAGCCCTTAAGTTTTAGCCTTTAACCCCCATATTCAGAACTGTGCGAGTTGGCGAAACCCCA
CAAATCACAACAAACTGTACACAACACCGAGCTAGAGGTGATCTTTCTTGTCCATTCCACACAGGCCTTA
GTAATGCGTCGCCATAGCAACAGTGTCACTAGTAGCACCAGCACTTCCCCACACCCTCCCCCTCAGGAAT
CCGTACTCTCCAGTGAACCCCAGAAACCTCTGGAGAGTTCTGGACAAGGGCGGAACCCACAACTCCGATT
ACTCAAGGGAGGCGGGGAAGCTCCACCAGACGCGAAACTGCTGGAAGATTCCTGGCCCCAAGGCCTCCTC
CGGCTCGCTGATTGGCCCAGCGGAGAGTGGGCGGGGCCGGTGAAGACTCCTTAAAGGCGCAGGGCGGCGA
GCAGGTCACCAGACGCTGACAGCTACTCAGAACCAAATCTGGTTCCATCCAGAGACAAGCGAAGACAAGA
GAAGCAGAGCGAGCGGCGCGTTCCCGATCCTCGGCCAGGACCAGCCTTCCCCAGAGCATCCCTGCCGCGG
AGCGCAACCTTCCCAGGAGCATCCCTGCCGCGGAGCGCAACTTTCCCCGGAGCATCCACGCCGCGGAGCG
CAGCCTTCCAGAAGCAGAGCGCGGCGCCATGGCTCGCGATGATCCCGTCGTTTTACAACGTCGTGACTGG
GAAAACCCTGGCGTTACCCAACTTAATCGCCTTGCAGCACATCCCCCTTTCGCCAGCTGGCGTAATAGCG
AAGAGGCCCGCACCGATCGCCCTTCCCAACAGTTGCGCAGCCTGAATGGCGAATGGCGCTTTGCCTGGTT
TCCGGCACCAGAAGCGGTGCCGGAAAGCTGGCTGGAGTGCGATCTTCCTGAGGCCGATACTGTCGTCGTC
CCCTCAAACTGGCAGATGCACGGTTACGATGCGCCCATCTACACCAACGTGACCTATCCCATTACGGTCA
ATCCGCCGTTTGTTCCCACGGAGAATCCGACGGGTTGTTACTCGCTCACATTTAATGTTGATGAAAGCTG
GCTACAGGAAGGCCAGACGCGAATTATTTTTGATGGCGTTAACTCGGCGTTTCATCTGTGGTGCAACGGG
CGCTGGGTCGGTTACGGCCAGGACAGTCGTTTGCCGTCTGAATTTGACCTGAGCGCATTTTTACGCGCCG
GAGAAAACCGCCTCGCGGTGATGGTGCTGCGCTGGAGTGACGGCAGTTATCTGGAAGATCAGGATATGTG
GCGGATGAGCGGCATTTTCCGTGACGTCTCGTTGCTGCATAAACCGACTACACAAATCAGCGATTTCCAT
GTTGCCACTCGCTTTAATGATGATTTCAGCCGCGCTGTACTGGAGGCTGAAGTTCAGATGTGCGGCGAGT
TGCGTGACTACCTACGGGTAACAGTTTCTTTATGGCAGGGTGAAACGCAGGTCGCCAGCGGCACCGCGCC
TTTCGGCGGTGAAATTATCGATGAGCGTGGTGGTTATGCCGATCGCGTCACACTACGTCTGAACGTCGAA
AACCCGAAACTGTGGAGCGCCGAAATCCCGAATCTCTATCGTGCGGTGGTTGAACTGCACACCGCCGACG
GCACGCTGATTGAAGCAGAAGCCTGCGATGTCGGTTTCCGCGAGGTGCGGATTGAAAATGGTCTGCTGCT
GCTGAACGGCAAGCCGTTGCTGATTCGAGGCGTTAACCGTCACGAGCATCATCCTCTGCATGGTCAGGTC
ATGGATGAGCAGACGATGGTGCAGGATATCCTGCTGATGAAGCAGAACAACTTTAACGCCGTGCGCTGTT
CGCATTATCCGAACCATCCGCTGTGGTACACGCTGTGCGACCGCTACGGCCTGTATGTGGTGGATGAAGC
CAATATTGAAACCCACGGCATGGTGCCAATGAATCGTCTGACCGATGATCCGCGCTGGCTACCGGCGATG
AGCGAACGCGTAACGCGAATGGTGCAGCGCGATCGTAATCACCCGAGTGTGATCATCTGGTCGCTGGGGA
ATGAATCAGGCCACGGCGCTAATCACGACGCGCTGTATCGCTGGATCAAATCTGTCGATCCTTCCCGCCC
GGTGCAGTATGAAGGCGGCGGAGCCGACACCACGGCCACCGATATTATTTGCCCGATGTACGCGCGCGTG
GATGAAGACCAGCCCTTCCCGGCTGTGCCGAAATGGTCCATCAAAAAATGGCTTTCGCTACCTGGAGAGA
CGCGCCCGCTGATCCTTTGCGAATACGCCCACGCGATGGGTAACAGTCTTGGCGGTTTCGCTAAATACTG
GCAGGCGTTTCGTCAGTATCCCCGTTTACAGGGCGGCTTCGTCTGGGACTGGGTGGATCAGTCGCTGATT
AAATATGATGAAAACGGCAACCCGTGGTCGGCTTACGGCGGTGATTTTGGCGATACGCCGAACGATCGCC
AGTTCTGTATGAACGGTCTGGTCTTTGCCGACCGCACGCCGCATCCAGCGCTGACGGAAGCAAAACACCA
GCAGCAGTTTTTCCAGTTCCGTTTATCCGGGCAAACCATCGAAGTGACCAGCGAATACCTGTTCCGTCAT
AGCGATAACGAGCTCCTGCACTGGATGGTGGCGCTGGATGGTAAGCCGCTGGCAAGCGGTGAAGTGCCTC
TGGATGTCGCTCCACAAGGTAAACAGTTGATTGAACTGCCTGAACTACCGCAGCCGGAGAGCGCCGGGCA
ACTCTGGCTCACAGTACGCGTAGTGCAACCGAACGCGACCGCATGGTCAGAAGCCGGGCACATCAGCGCC
TGGCAGCAGTGGCGTCTGGCGGAAAACCTCAGTGTGACGCTCCCCGCCGCGTCCCACGCCATCCCGCATC
TGACCACCAGCGAAATGGATTTTTGCATCGAGCTGGGTAATAAGCGTTGGCAATTTAACCGCCAGTCAGG
CTTTCTTTCACAGATGTGGATTGGCGATAAAAAACAACTGCTGACGCCGCTGCGCGATCAGTTCACCCGT
GCACCGCTGGATAACGACATTGGCGTAAGTGAAGCGACCCGCATTGACCCTAACGCCTGGGTCGAACGCT
GGAAGGCGGCGGGCCATTACCAGGCCGAAGCAGCGTTGTTGCAGTGCACGGCAGATACACTTGCTGATGC
GGTGCTGATTACGACCGCTCACGCGTGGCAGCATCAGGGGAAAACCTTATTTATCAGCCGGAAAACCTAC
CGGATTGATGGTAGTGGTCAAATGGCGATTACCGTTGATGTTGAAGTGGCGAGCGATACACCGCATCCGG
CGCGGATTGGCCTGAACTGCCAGCTGGCGCAGGTAGCAGAGCGGGTAAACTGGCTCGGATTAGGGCCGCA
AGAAAACTATCCCGACCGCCTTACTGCCGCCTGTTTTGACCGCTGGGATCTGCCATTGTCAGACATGTAT
ACCCCGTACGTCTTCCCGAGCGAAAACGGTCTGCGCTGCGGGACGCGCGAATTGAATTATGGCCCACACC
AGTGGCGCGGCGACTTCCAGTTCAACATCAGCCGCTACAGTCAACAGCAACTGATGGAAACCAGCCATCG
CCATCTGCTGCACGCGGAAGAAGGCACATGGCTGAATATCGACGGTTTCCATATGGGGATTGGTGGCGAC
GACTCCTGGAGCCCGTCAGTATCGGCGGAATTCCAGCTGAGCGCCGGTCGCTACCATTACCAGTTGGTCT
GGTGTCAAAAATAATAATAACCGGGCAGGGGGGATCTAAGCTCTAGATAAGTAATGATCATAATCAGCCA
TATCACATCTGTAGAGGTTTTACTTGCTTTAAAAAACCTCCCACACCTCCCCCTGAACCTGAAACATAAA
ATGAATGCAATTGTTGTTGTTAACTTGTTTATTGCAGCTTATAATGGTTACAAATAAAGCAATAGCATCA
CAAATTTCACAAATAAAGCATTTTTTTCACTGCATTCTAGTTGTGGTTTGTCCAAACTCATCAATGTATC
TTATCATGTCTGGATCCACTAGTTCTAGAGCGGCCGCCACCGCGGTGCGTCGACGCCAATTCGCCCTATA
GTGAGTCGTATTACAATTCACTGGCCGTCGTTTTACAACGTCGTGACTGGGAAAACCCTGGCGTTACCCA
ACTTAATCGCCTTGCAGCACATCCCCCTTTCGCCAGCTGGCGTAATAGCGAAGAGGCCCGCACCGATCGC
CCTTCCCAACAGTTGCGCAGCCTGAATGGCGAATGGAAATTGTAAGCGTTAATATTTTGTTAAAATTCGC
GTTAAATTTTTGTTAAATCAGCTCATTTTTTAACCAATAGGCCGAAATCGGCAAAATCCCTTATAAATCA
AAAGAATAGACCGAGATAGGGT
[37 nt withheld, positions 4713-4749]
AAAGAACGTGGACTCCAACGTCAAAGG
[49 nt withheld, positions 4777-4825]
T
[91 nt withheld, positions 4827-4917]
G
[124 nt withheld, positions 4919-5042]
CAGGTGGCACTTTTCGGGGAAATGTGCGCGGAACCCCTATTTGTTTATTTTTCTAAATACATTCAAATAT
GTATCCGCTCATGAGACAATAACCCTGATAAATGCTTCAATAATATTGAAAAAGGAAGAGTATGAGTATT
CAACATTTCCGTGTCGCCCTTATTCCCTTTTTTGCGGCATTTTGCCTTCCTGTTTTTGCTCACCCAGAAA
CGCTGGTGAAAGTAAAAGATGCTGAAGATCAGTTGGGTGCACGAGTGGGTTACATCGAACTGGATCTCAA
CAGCGGTAAGATCCTTGAGAGTTTTCGCCCCGAAGAACGTTTTCCAATGATGAGCACTTTTAAAGTTCTG
CTATGTGGCGCGGTATTATCCCGTATTGACGCCGGGCAAGAGCAACTCGGTCGCCGCATACACTATTCTC
AGAATGACTTGGTTGAGTACTCACCAGTCACAGAAAAGCATCTTACGGATGGCATGACAGTAAGAGAATT
ATGCAGTGCTGCCATAACCATGAGTGATAACACTGCGGCCAACTTACTTCTGACAACGATCGGAGGACCG
AAGGAGCTAACCGCTTTTTTGCACAACATGGGGGATCATGTAACTCGCCTTGATCGTTGGGAACCGGAGC
TGAATGAAGCCATACCAAACGACGAGCGTGACACCACGATGCCTGTAGCAATGGCAACAACGTTGCGCAA
ACTATTAACTGGCGAACTACTTACTCTAGCTTCCCGGCAACAATTAATAGACTGGATGGAGGCGGATAAA
GTTGCAGGACCACTTCTGCGCTCGGCCCTTCCGGCTGGCTGGTTTATTGCTGATAAATCTGGAGCCGGTG
AGCGTGGGTCTCGCGGTATCATTGCAGCACTGGGGCCAGATGGTAAGCCCTCCCGTATCGTAGTTATCTA
CACGACGGGGAGTCAGGCAACTATGGATGAACGAAATAGACAGATCGCTGAGATAGGTGCCTCACTGATT
AAGCATTGGTAACTGTCAGACCAAGTTTACTCATATATACTTTAGATTGATTTAAAACTTCATTTTTAAT
TTAAAAGGATCTAGGTGAAGATCCTTTTTGATAATCTCATGACCAAAATCCCTTAACGTGAGTTTTCGTT
CCACTGAGCGTCAGACCCCGTAGAAAAGATCAAAGGATCTTCTTGAGATCCTTTTTTTCTGCGCGTAATC
TGCTGCTTGCAAACAAAAAAACCACCGCTACCAGCGGTGGTTTGTTTGCCGGATCAAGAGCTACCAACTC
TTTTTCCGAAGGTAACTGGCTTCAGCAGAGCGCAGATACCAAATACTGTTCTTCTAGTGTAGCCGTAGTT
AGGCCACCACTTCAAGAACTCTGTAGCACCGCCTACATACCTCGCTCTGCTAATCCTGTTACCAGTGGCT
GCTGCCAGTGGCGATAAGTCGTGTCTTACCGGGTTGGACTCAAGACGATAGTTACCGGATAAGGCGCAGC
GGTCGGGCTGAACGGGGGGTTCGTGCACACAGCCCAGCTTGGAGCGAACGACCTACACCGAACTGAGATA
CCTACAGCGTGAGCTATGAGAAAGCGCCACGCTTCCCGAAGGGAGAAAGGCGGACAGGTATCCGGTAAGC
GGCAGGGTCGGAACAGGAGAGCGCACGAGGGAGCTTCCAGGGGGAAACGCCTGGTATCTTTATAGTCCTG
TCGGGTTTCGCCACCTCTGACTTGAGCGTCGATTTTTGTGATGCTCGTCAGGGGGGCGGAGCCTATGGAA
AAACGCCAGCAACGCGGCCTTTTTACGGTTCCTGGCCTTTTGCTGGCCTTTTGCTCACATGTTCTTTCCT
GCGTTATCCCCTGATTCTGTGGATAACCGTATTACCGCCTTTGAGTGAGCTGATACCGCTCGCCGCAGCC
GAACGACCGAGCGCAGCGAGTCAGTGAGCGAGGAAGCGGAAGAGCGCCCAATACGCAAACCGCCTCTCCC
CGCGCGTTGGCCGATTCATTAATGCAGCTGGCACGACAGGTTTCCCGACTGGAAAGCGGGCAGTGAGCGC
AACGCAATTAATGTGAGTTAGCTCACTCATTAGGCACCCCAGGC
